>Addgene plasmid #14582 | pSUPER.ATRi | addgene partial sequence | sequence record 21165 | 14582 with M13R
GCTGGTACCGGGCCCCCCCTCGAGGTCGACGGTATCGATAAGCTTTTCCAAAAAGGCGTCGTCTCAGCTC
GTCTCTCTTGAAGACGAGCTGAGACGACGCCGGGGATCTGTGGTCTCATACAGAACTTATAAGATTCCCA
AATCCAAAGACATTTCACGTTTATGGTGATTTCCCAGAACACATAGCGACATGCAAATATTGCAGGGCGC
CACTCCCCTGTCCCTCACAGCCATCTTCCTGCCAGGGCGCACGCGCGCTGGGTGTTCCCGCCTAGTGACA
CTGGGCCCGCGATTCCTTGGAGCGGGTTGATGACGTCAGCGTTCGAATTCCTGCAGCCCGGGGGATCCAC
TAGTTCTAGAGCGGCCGCCACCGCGGTGGAGCTCCAATTCGCCCTATAGTGAGTCGTATTACAATTCACT
GGCCGTCGTTTTACAACGTCGTGACTGGGAAAACCCTGGCGTTACCCAACTTAATCGCCTTGCAGCACAT
CCCCCTTTCGCCAGCTGGCGTAATAGCGAAGAGGCCCGCACCGATCGCCCTTCCCAACAGTTGCGCAGCC
TGAATGGCGAATGGG
[115 nt withheld, positions 576-690]
