[The description below was written by a language model from this plasmid's Addgene catalogue record.]
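Description:
pSUPER.ATRi is a mammalian RNAi plasmid built on the pSUPER backbone (about 3.2 kb without insert) that expresses a short hairpin RNA directed against human ATR, the DNA damage checkpoint kinase also known as FRP1 or MEC1. It is maintained in E. coli as a high-copy plasmid under ampicillin selection. The record lists no mammalian selection marker, and no feature table is available to confirm the individual backbone elements.

The payload is a roughly 60 bp annealed-oligonucleotide insert cloned by restriction digestion between the BglII and HindIII sites, both recorded as retained. The oligo follows the standard pSUPER hairpin design: a sense target sequence from ATR, a short loop spacer, the antisense complement, and a run of thymidines that acts as a Pol III terminator. The record does not name the promoter. pSUPER vectors generally drive hairpin transcription from the human H1 RNA polymerase III promoter, which yields a small, defined transcript that folds back on itself and is processed by the cellular RNAi machinery into an siRNA targeting ATR mRNA. T7 and M13 reverse priming sites flank the cloning region and allow sequence verification of the insert.

The plasmid is delivered by transfection into human cells to knock down endogenous ATR. According to the associated publication, it was used to test whether the DNA damage sensors ATM, ATR, DNA-PKcs and PARP-1 are needed for HIV-1 integration, and that study concluded they are dispensable. It suits loss-of-function studies of ATR signalling in the DNA damage response more generally.
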