Addgene plasmid #14582: pSUPER.ATRi
Depositing lab: Didier Trono. Depositing organization: Swiss Federal Institute of Technology (EPFL). Publication: DNA damage sensors ATM, ATR, DNA-PKcs, and PARP-1 are dispensable for human immunodeficiency virus type 1 integration. Ariumi Y, Turelli P, Masutani M, Trono D. J Virol. 2005 Mar . 79(5):2973-8. 10.1128/JVI.79.5.2973-2978.2005 PubMed 15709017.
Backbone
  Vector backbone: pSUPER
  Backbone size w/o insert (bp): 3176
  Vector type: Mammalian Expression, RNAi
Growth in bacteria
  Bacterial resistance: Ampicillin, 100 μg/mL
  Growth temperature: 37°C
  Growth strain: DH5alpha
  Copy number: High Copy
Gene/Insert
  Gene/Insert name: ATR shRNA (alt name: ATR)
  Species: H. sapiens (human)
  Insert size (bp): 60
  Entrez Gene: ATR (a.k.a. FCTCS, FRP1, MEC1, SCKL, SCKL1)
  Cloning method: Restriction Enzyme; 5′ cloning site BglII (not destroyed); 3′ cloning site HindIII (not destroyed)
  Sequencing primers: 5′ T7; 3′ M13R
Terms and licenses: Academic/Nonprofit Terms; Industry Terms: Not Available to Industry
Depositor comments: Sense oligo sequence used for cloning: ATR, 5'-GATCCCCGGC GTCGTCTCAG CTCGTCTTCA AGAGAGACGA GCTGAGACGA CGCCTTTTTG GAAA-3'.
How to cite: pSUPER.ATRi was a gift from Didier Trono (Addgene plasmid # 14582 ; http://n2t.net/addgene:14582 ; RRID:Addgene_14582)
